Addgene plasmid #111902: pEMS2281
Purpose: ssAAV genome with Ple346 (NEFM MiniPromoter) driving an emerald GFP (EmGFP) reporter. Contains WPRE
Depositing lab: Elizabeth Simpson. Depositing organization: University of British Columbia. Publication: New MiniPromoter Ple345 (NEFL) Drives Strong and Specific Expression in Retinal Ganglion Cells of Mouse and Primate Retina. Simpson E, Korecki AJ, Fornes O, McGill TJ, Cueva-Vargas JL, Agostinone J, Farkas RA, Hickmott JW, Lam SL, Mathelier A, Renner LM, Stoddard J, Zhou M, Di Polo A, Neuringer M, Wasserman WW. Hum Gene Ther. 2018 Jul 31. doi: 10.1089/hum.2018.118. PubMed 30062914.
Backbone
  Vector backbone: pEMS2131
  Backbone manufacturer: Elizabeth Simpson (Addgene plasmid # 111895)
  Backbone size w/o insert (bp): 4999
  Vector type: AAV
Growth in bacteria
  Bacterial resistance: Ampicillin, 100 μg/mL
  Growth temperature: 37°C
  Growth strain: NEB Stable
  Copy number: Low Copy
Gene/Insert
  Gene/Insert name: Ple346
  Species: H. sapiens (human)
  Insert size (bp): 2711
  Entrez Gene: NEFM (a.k.a. NEF3, NF-M, NFM)
  Promoter: Ple346 (NEFM MiniPromoter)
  Cloning method: Unknown
  Sequencing primers: 5′ M13-rev; 3′ WPRE-R
Terms and licenses: Academic/Nonprofit Terms; Industry Terms: Not Available to Industry
Depositor comments: . Please see the annotated GenBank file and the additional image file for the specific location of features in this plasmid, including the MiniPromoter.
How to cite: pEMS2281 was a gift from Elizabeth Simpson (Addgene plasmid # 111902 ; http://n2t.net/addgene:111902 ; RRID:Addgene_111902)
