[The description below was written by a language model from this plasmid's Addgene catalogue record and pLannotate feature annotations shown in this document.]
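Description:
pEMS2281 is a single-stranded AAV (ssAAV) genome plasmid built on the pEMS2131 backbone, designed to test a human neurofilament-derived MiniPromoter in vivo or in culture after packaging into recombinant AAV. The 7.7 kb plasmid is maintained in E. coli under ampicillin selection (AmpR with its bla promoter). It carries a ColE1/pUC-type origin, although the catalogue lists it as low copy. An f1 origin and remnants of a lac cloning region (lacZα and lacI fragments, CAP site, lac promoter and operator) are left over from the parental cloning vector. The recommended recombination-deficient growth strain is consistent with the need to keep the repeat-rich ITRs intact.

The payload lies between two AAV2 inverted terminal repeats, which the annotation detects as fragments, one of them spanning the sequence origin. The ITRs provide the cis signals for replication and encapsidation of the intervening DNA. Downstream of the left ITR sits Ple346, a 2.7 kb MiniPromoter assembled from human NEFM (neurofilament medium chain) regulatory sequence. The automated feature table does not annotate it, but the unannotated stretch before the intron matches its expected position and size. Ple346 drives a chimeric β-globin/immunoglobulin intron to aid transcript processing, followed by a mammalian codon-optimized Emerald GFP reporter. A WPRE then enhances transcript stability and expression, and an SV40 polyadenylation signal ends the cassette; an adjacent large T antigen fragment is simply part of that SV40 segment. The construct belongs to a series used to evaluate compact promoters for restricted expression, in work focused on retinal ganglion cells of mouse and primate retina, with EmGFP fluorescence reporting where the NEFM-based promoter is active.
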