Features (pLannotate 1.2.2; 16 found; start..end, strand, type, name):
   2954..3086    +  intron         chimeric intron: chimera between introns from human β-globin and immunoglobulin heavy chain genes
   3113..3832    +  CDS            EmGFP: Emerald GFP mammalian codon-optimized
   3847..4433    +  misc_feature   WPRE: woodchuck hepatitis virus posttranscriptional regulatory element
   4448..4569    -  polyA_signal   SV40 poly(A) signal: SV40 polyadenylation signal
   4592..4660    -  CDS            large T antigen (fragment): large T antigen from SV40 (simian virus 40)
   4765..4895    +  repeat_region  AAV2 ITR (fragment): inverted terminal repeat of adeno-associated virus serotype 2 inverted
   4909..5066    +  CDS            lacZα (fragment): LacZα fragment of β-galactosidase; lacZ fragment
   5071..5499    +  rep_origin     f1 ori (sequence partly withheld): f1 bacteriophage origin of replication; arrow indicates direction of (+) strand synthesis
   5552..5656    +  promoter       AmpR promoter: bla
   5657..6517    +  CDS            AmpR: β-lactamase; bla; confers resistance to ampicillin, carbenicillin, and related antibiotics
   6688..7276    +  rep_origin     ori: high-copy-number ColE1/pMB1/pBR322/pUC origin of replication
   7459..7551    +  CDS            lacI (fragment): lac repressor; lacI; The lac repressor binds to the lac operator to inhibit transcription in E. coli. This inhibition can be relieved by adding lactose or isopropyl-β-D-thiogalactopyranoside (IPTG).
   7564..7585    +  protein_bind   CAP binding site: CAP binding activates transcription in the presence of cAMP. E. coli catabolite activator protein
   7600..7630    +  promoter       lac promoter: promoter for the E. coli lac operon
   7638..7654    +  protein_bind   lac operator: The lac repressor binds to the lac operator to inhibit transcription in E. coli. This inhibition can be relieved by adding lactose or isopropyl-β-D-thiogalactopyranoside (IPTG). lac repressor encoded by lacI
   7715..130     -  repeat_region  AAV2 ITR (fragment) (across the origin): inverted terminal repeat of adeno-associated virus serotype 2 inverted
>Addgene plasmid #111902 | pEMS2281 | addgene full sequence | sequence record 214710 | Addgene NGS Result
CTGCGCGCTCGCTCGCTCACTGAGGCCGCCCGGGCAAAGCCCGGGCGTCGGGCGACCTTTGGTCGCCCGG
CCTCAGTGAGCGAGCGAGCGCGCAGAGAGGGAGTGGCCAACTCCATCACTAGGGGTTCCTTGTAGTTAAT
GATTAACCCGCCATGCTACTTATCTACGTAGCCATGCTCTAGGAAGATCGGAATTCCCTAGGCCGGCCCT
TGGTATGTTCTTTTGGACTGAAAACTGATGGAGTTGGAAGTGACTTTTGTAGTGAAAATGAGGCTGGAGT
AATTAATATTGTTCCAGTGTTCTGGTTATGCGCAGGAGTGAATCATGATACCCAAATTACAATGACTCAT
CTCTTCTGAGAGAATAAATTGTGATTCTATGAAAGTTTTGCTTCACTAGGAATTTTTTGAAGGGTTCTGT
TTGTTCTAGTTTAGAAACCTACACAGGCAATATGGGCTTTGCAAAGGTATAAAATTTTCTTAAATAAAAC
TAAACAAAGATCTATTTTGATTTTCAGCGTTGGATTTTTTTTTTTTCTTGCCTTTCCTTTGCTTCTGGGA
GAAAGTATCTTCAGACAGGAAGCTTTGAGCTACTCATAAATTCTCCCTAACACTGCAGAAACATATTTCA
CTATGAAATGGTGGAGATGACAGTAAGAGCCTCTTGTTTGAGGGGCAAAGCTGAGACATCCTGAATGCTA
TGGAAGTTTAATCTTCCATGCTGACGCAATCACGGGAATATTGTGCTCCTGGGGTTTTCTTTATTGCCAG
CTACTGTCTAATGCCAGGACAAAAGGAATAATTTGATTACAGCCGAGGAAAGCACAGTTTGTTCCTGTTA
CTTTTAAGATGTGCACGCATATTAAGGTTAACAAGATTTGTGGTTGTGAAGTATAATTCTAAAGCCTCAC
AAGCATGAAGGGTGTGTGGACGTTTTCCTGAGTCATCCTAGGGAACAAAAGGGAGTGGGCAGAGCTAGTT
ACCAGAGTTGGAAAGGGATGCATCAGTCATTACATTCAGGGGCTGTTAGTTGGTTCCTTTTGCAAATGGG
CTGTGAACTGCAGATGTCCCTGGGAGAGAAAATAGAAAATTACTAGCAAATTCCTAAGAGAACCTGGCCT
CTTTAAAGAAGAGAAGACACATTGGGGCTGGGGATGACATCCCAAAACTCCCAGCGCCGGGGAGCTCAGG
CTCGGGCGGTGCCTGGCTCCCCTCCCCGGTTCCCGCCGCAGGAGGCTGCTGAGTCACTCCCGCCTGAGCC
ACGGCCGCCCCCAGCCAGCCACGCGATTGGCGGGTTAGCCCGGGCGCAGCGCCCTCTTCCCAGCTCCCGC
ACCCCCAGGGCTTCCCGCAGGCAGAGGGTGGGAGCCCCGGCGAGCGACCAGTTGGGGCTTGGTAGGAACC
CCCTAAAAATGCGCCCCACTTGTGCATTCGTGCATGGGCGCATTTTGGTTCAGAATTAATTGAGAGTTGT
TCACTCTACTATTTATTAACTAGATGATCCGATAGTTGCTGCAAAGTAACTTGTGGTTAATGCAGGTCAG
TAGAGAGCTGATCTCACTGCAGGCCGGAGGCAACGCCCAATTCCCACGTCTTCCCCTCCCCCACCCAACA
AGGGCTGGGCAGCTTTAATGCGGAACGCCGGTGCAGCAGCACGGAGCACACTCCCAGACTACAGTGGCGC
CCGCACTCACGCCCTTCAAGTGCCCCACCCCTCCCACACAGTGGCCAAGGAGCCAAGCCCTATCCCTCTG
CGATCTGTCCATTGTGCCAACCCTGCATTGCAGGGAAGTCTTAGCCTGTGATTCCAGCTTCGCTCCTGCA
AAGATAGTCACTACAGGCAGGTTTAAATTGTATTTACTCGGAGAGAAGAGGGGGAAGGGAACCCCCTGCC
CCCTGCCAACCTGACAGGCCAGGCTGGGTGACAAGCCCCCCGGGTGGCTGCACCTCCCACTCGCCGACCT
GGGCGCTGTCCTTGGTGCTGCCGGCGCCATAGCGAGCACAAGCGCCTTACCTTCTGCCCCTGCGGAAGCT
GCGGACGTCCCCCAAACGTTAAAAACGCCATATCCCACTTTTTATACAAATAACTACCCCGGCCTGTTCT
CTTTGTCCCCTTCCCGAAGCCTTCAGGCAGACCGTTCCGCAAAGTCTTTTTTTTTGTTTTGTTTTGTCTT
CTAGACCCAGCTCCTCGGCGCTCATCTCCAGCTGCTTTAAGACAAGGGGTGGGGGAAGGGGAGGGAGGCA
AGAAAAGATGAGGGTGGGGGAGGGGAAAAGAGGGAATGCAAGGGGAAGGAGGGAGGAGACGGGGAGAAGG
AAAGATTGGAAGAAAAGGATCTCCGAGGAAGGGGCTGAGAGAAGGGCAGGGTGAACTGGACTAAAGGCCA
GAGTAGGAAGGAGAAGAGGGGCCAAAAAAGAAGGGGATGAAATTAAGCACAGAAGATGGGTAAAGAAAAA
AGTATCAGGGAAAGGGCAAAATAAGAGAAAGCCTTGAGGATAAGAGGGTAGAAGGCTAAAGAACAAGGGG
ACCACTGGGTCGGGGAAGCGCTGCCTGAACGGCGGGACAGTGACAAAGAAAGGGCGCTGGCGATATTCGC
ACCAAGGGTGCGAAACGCAATCGGGAGGTGAGAAATGGAAAGAAGGCGAATGCCCGGCTACAAGTAGCCT
GGGACTGAAAGGGGACCTGGGGGAGGGGCTGGGCCCAGGGCAGAAAAGTCCAGGTTCCCATGCGGCCTGG
GCCCACGTGGAGCGGGCGCTGAATCACCGTTCAGCCGCCCCCCTCCCCTCCTCCCCGACCGGTGCCCGCA
GTCCCCGCCTCCTCGGCCGCCGCCTCCACGGGGCGGGGCCCTGGCCCGGGACCAGCGCCGCGGCTATAAA
TGGGCTGCGGCGAGGCCGGCAGAACGCTGTGACAGCCACACGCCCCAAGGGCGCGCCGAAGTTGGTCGTG
AGGCACTGGGCAGGTAAGTATCAAGGTTACAAGACAGGTTTAAGGAGACCAATAGAAACTGGGCTTGTCG
AGACAGAGAAGACTCTTGCGTTTCTGATAGGCACCTATTGGTCTTACTGACATCCACTTTGCCTTTCTCT
CCACAGGTGTCCACTCCCAGGCGGCCGCCACCATGGTGAGCAAGGGCGAGGAGCTGTTCACCGGGGTGGT
GCCCATCCTGGTCGAGCTGGACGGCGACGTAAACGGCCACAAGTTCAGCGTGTCCGGCGAGGGCGAGGGC
GATGCCACCTACGGCAAGCTGACCCTGAAGTTCATCTGCACCACCGGCAAGCTGCCCGTGCCCTGGCCCA
CCCTCGTGACCACCTTCACCTACGGCGTGCAGTGCTTCGCCCGCTACCCCGACCACATGAAGCAGCACGA
CTTCTTCAAGTCCGCCATGCCCGAAGGCTACGTCCAGGAGCGCACCATCTTCTTCAAGGACGACGGCAAC
TACAAGACCCGCGCCGAGGTGAAGTTCGAGGGCGACACCCTGGTGAACCGCATCGAGCTGAAGGGCATCG
ACTTCAAGGAGGACGGCAACATCCTGGGGCACAAGCTGGAGTACAACTACAACAGCCACAAGGTCTATAT
CACCGCCGACAAGCAGAAGAACGGCATCAAGGTGAACTTCAAGACCCGCCACAACATCGAGGACGGCAGC
GTGCAGCTCGCCGACCACTACCAGCAGAACACCCCCATCGGCGACGGCCCCGTGCTGCTGCCCGACAACC
ACTACCTGAGCACCCAGTCCGCCCTGAGCAAAGACCCCAACGAGAAGCGCGATCACATGGTCCTGCTGGA
GTTCGTGACCGCCGCCGGGATCACTCTCGGCATGGACGAGCTGTACAAGTAAGCGGCCGCGATCGCTCAA
CCTCTGGATTACAAAATTTGTGAAAGATTGACTGGTATTCTTAACTATGTTGCTCCTTTTACGCTATGTG
GATACGCTGCTTTAATGCCTTTGTATCATGCTATTGCTTCCCGTATGGCTTTCATTTTCTCCTCCTTGTA
TAAATCCTGGTTGCTGTCTCTTTATGAGGAGTTGTGGCCCGTTGTCAGGCAACGTGGCGTGGTGTGCACT
GTGTTTGCTGACGCAACCCCCACTGGTTGGGGCATTGCCACCACCTGTCAGCTCCTTTCCGGGACTTTCG
CTTTCCCCCTCCCTATTGCCACGGCGGAACTCATCGCCGCCTGCCTTGCCCGCTGCTGGACAGGGGCTCG
GCTGTTGGGCACTGACAATTCCGTGGTGTTGTCGGGGAAATCATCGTCCTTTCCTTGGCTGCTCGCCTGT
GTTGCCACCTGGATTCTGCGCGGGACGTCCTTCTGCTACGTCCCTTCGGCCCTCAATCCAGCGGACCTTC
CTTCCCGCGGCCTGCTGCCGGCTCTGCGGCCTCTTCCGCGTCTTCGCCTTCGCCCTCAGACGAGTCGGAT
CTCCCTTTGGGCCGCCTCCCCGCGATCGCAGACATGATAAGATACATTGATGAGTTTGGACAAACCACAA
CTAGAATGCAGTGAAAAAAATGCTTTATTTGTGAAATTTGTGATGCTATTGCTTTATTTGTAACCATTAT
AAGCTGCAATAAACAAGTTAACAACAACAATTGCATTCATTTTATGTTTCAGGTTCAGGGGGAGATGTGG
GAGGTTTTTTAAAGCAAGTAAAACCTCTACAAATGTGGTAGTCGAAATTCCCGATAAGGATCTTCGTCGA
CGAATTCCCGATAAGGATCTTCCTAGAGCATGGCTACGTAGATAAGTAGCATGGCGGGTTAATCATTAAC
TACAAGGAACCCCTAGTGATGGAGTTGGCCACTCCCTCTCTGCGCGCTCGCTCGCTCACTGAGGCCGGGC
GACCAAAGGTCGCCCGACGCCCGGGCTTTGCCCGGGCGGCCTCAGTGAGCGAGCGAGCGCGCAGCCTTAA
TTAACCTAATTCACTGGCCGTCGTTTTACAACGTCGTGACTGGGAAAACCCTGGCGTTACCCAACTTAAT
CGCCTTGCAGCACATCCCCCTTTCGCCAGCTGGCGTAATAGCGAAGAGGCCCGCACCGATCGCCCTTCCC
AACAGTTGCGCAGCCTGAATGGCGAATGGG
[124 nt withheld, positions 5071-5194]
C
[91 nt withheld, positions 5196-5286]
A
[49 nt withheld, positions 5288-5336]
CCTTTGACGTTGGAGTCCACGTTCTTT
[37 nt withheld, positions 5364-5400]
ACCCTATCTCGGTCTATTCTTTTGATTTATAAGGGATTTTGCCGATTTCGGCCTATTGGTTAAAAAATGA
GCTGATTTAACAAAAATTTAACGCGAATTTTAACAAAATATTAACGCTTACAATTTAGGTGGCACTTTTC
GGGGAAATGTGCGCGGAACCCCTATTTGTTTATTTTTCTAAATACATTCAAATATGTATCCGCTCATGAG
ACAATAACCCTGATAAATGCTTCAATAATATTGAAAAAGGAAGAGTATGAGTATTCAACATTTCCGTGTC
GCCCTTATTCCCTTTTTTGCGGCATTTTGCCTTCCTGTTTTTGCTCACCCAGAAACGCTGGTGAAAGTAA
AAGATGCTGAAGATCAGTTGGGTGCACGAGTGGGTTACATCGAACTGGATCTCAACAGCGGTAAGATCCT
TGAGAGTTTTCGCCCCGAAGAACGTTTTCCAATGATGAGCACTTTTAAAGTTCTGCTATGTGGCGCGGTA
TTATCCCGTATTGACGCCGGGCAAGAGCAACTCGGTCGCCGCATACACTATTCTCAGAATGACTTGGTTG
AGTACTCACCAGTCACAGAAAAGCATCTTACGGATGGCATGACAGTAAGAGAATTATGCAGTGCTGCCAT
AACCATGAGTGATAACACTGCGGCCAACTTACTTCTGACAACGATCGGAGGACCGAAGGAGCTAACCGCT
TTTTTGCACAACATGGGGGATCATGTAACTCGCCTTGATCGTTGGGAACCGGAGCTGAATGAAGCCATAC
CAAACGACGAGCGTGACACCACGATGCCTGTAGCAATGGCAACAACGTTGCGCAAACTATTAACTGGCGA
ACTACTTACTCTAGCTTCCCGGCAACAATTAATAGACTGGATGGAGGCGGATAAAGTTGCAGGACCACTT
CTGCGCTCGGCCCTTCCGGCTGGCTGGTTTATTGCTGATAAATCTGGAGCCGGTGAGCGTGGGTCTCGCG
GTATCATTGCAGCACTGGGGCCAGATGGTAAGCCCTCCCGTATCGTAGTTATCTACACGACGGGGAGTCA
GGCAACTATGGATGAACGAAATAGACAGATCGCTGAGATAGGTGCCTCACTGATTAAGCATTGGTAACTG
TCAGACCAAGTTTACTCATATATACTTTAGATTGATTTAAAACTTCATTTTTAATTTAAAAGGATCTAGG
TGAAGATCCTTTTTGATAATCTCATGACCAAAATCCCTTAACGTGAGTTTTCGTTCCACTGAGCGTCAGA
CCCCGTAGAAAAGATCAAAGGATCTTCTTGAGATCCTTTTTTTCTGCGCGTAATCTGCTGCTTGCAAACA
AAAAAACCACCGCTACCAGCGGTGGTTTGTTTGCCGGATCAAGAGCTACCAACTCTTTTTCCGAAGGTAA
CTGGCTTCAGCAGAGCGCAGATACCAAATACTGTTCTTCTAGTGTAGCCGTAGTTAGGCCACCACTTCAA
GAACTCTGTAGCACCGCCTACATACCTCGCTCTGCTAATCCTGTTACCAGTGGCTGCTGCCAGTGGCGAT
AAGTCGTGTCTTACCGGGTTGGACTCAAGACGATAGTTACCGGATAAGGCGCAGCGGTCGGGCTGAACGG
GGGGTTCGTGCACACAGCCCAGCTTGGAGCGAACGACCTACACCGAACTGAGATACCTACAGCGTGAGCT
ATGAGAAAGCGCCACGCTTCCCGAAGGGAGAAAGGCGGACAGGTATCCGGTAAGCGGCAGGGTCGGAACA
GGAGAGCGCACGAGGGAGCTTCCAGGGGGAAACGCCTGGTATCTTTATAGTCCTGTCGGGTTTCGCCACC
TCTGACTTGAGCGTCGATTTTTGTGATGCTCGTCAGGGGGGCGGAGCCTATGGAAAAACGCCAGCAACGC
GGCCTTTTTACGGTTCCTGGCCTTTTGCTGGCCTTTTGCTCACATGTTCTTTCCTGCGTTATCCCCTGAT
TCTGTGGATAACCGTATTACCGCCTTTGAGTGAGCTGATACCGCTCGCCGCAGCCGAACGACCGAGCGCA
GCGAGTCAGTGAGCGAGGAAGCGGAAGAGCGCCCAATACGCAAACCGCCTCTCCCCGCGCGTTGGCCGAT
TCATTAATGCAGCTGGCACGACAGGTTTCCCGACTGGAAAGCGGGCAGTGAGCGCAACGCAATTAATGTG
AGTTAGCTCACTCATTAGGCACCCCAGGCTTTACACTTTATGCTTCCGGCTCGTATGTTGTGTGGAATTG
TGAGCGGATAACAATTTCACACAGGAAACAGCTATGACCATGATTACGCCAGATTTAATTAAGGCCTTAA
TTAGG
